>Addgene plasmid #129683 | pYPQ291-D573A-SRDX | addgene full sequence | sequence record 255109 | Addgene NGS Result
ACCTACACCGAACTGAGATACCTACAGCGTGAGCTATGAGAAAGCGCCACGCTTCCCGAAGGGAGAAAGG
CGGACAGGTATCCGGTAAGCGGCAGGGTCGGAACAGGAGAGCGCACGAGGGAGCTTCCAGGGGGAAACGC
CTGGTATCTTTATAGTCCTGTCGGGTTTCGCCACCTCTGACTTGAGCGTCGATTTTTGTGATGCTCGTCA
GGGGGGCGGAGCCTATGGAAAAACGCCAGCAACGCGGCCTTTTTACGGTTCCTGGCCTTTTGCTGGCCTT
TTGCTCACATGTTCTTTCCTGCGTTATCCCCTGATTCTGTGGATAACCGTATTACCGCCTTTGAGTGAGC
TGATACCGCTCGCCGCAGCCGAACGACCGAGCGCAGCGAGTCAGTGAGCGAGGAAGCGGAAGAGCGCCCA
ATACGCAAACCGCCTCTCCCCGCGCGTTGGCCGATTCATTAATGCAGCTGGCACGACAGGTTTCCCGACT
GGAAAGCGGGCAGTGAGCGCAACGCAATTAATACGCGTACCGCGAGCCAGGAAGAGTTTGTAGAAACGCA
AAAAGGCCATCCGTCAGGATGGCCTTCTGCTTAGTTTGATGCCTGGCAGTTCCCTACTCTCGCGTTAACG
CTTGCATGGATGTTTTCCCAGTCACGACGTTGTAAAACGACGGCCAGTCTTAAGCTCGGGCCCCAAATAA
TGATTTTATTTTGACTGATAGTGACCTGTTCGTTGCAACAAATTGATGAGCAATGCTTTTTTATAATGCC
AACTTTGTACAAAAAAGCAGGCTCCGAATTCGCCCTTCACCATGGCTCCTAAGAAGAAGCGGAAGGTTGG
TATTCACGGGGTGCCTGCGGCTGCCACAAGGTCTTTCATACTTAAGATAGAGCCAAACGAAGAGGTCAAA
AAGGGATTGTGGAAAACCCATGAAGTCCTGAACCATGGCATTGCCTACTACATGAACATCCTGAAACTTA
TACGGCAGGAGGCTATTTATGAGCACCACGAGCAGGATCCAAAAAACCCCAAAAAGGTTTCGAAGGCTGA
AATCCAGGCCGAACTGTGGGACTTCGTTCTCAAAATGCAGAAATGTAATTCGTTCACTCATGAAGTTGAC
AAAGACGTCGTGTTTAACATTTTGAGGGAGCTTTACGAGGAGTTGGTTCCGAGCTCCGTCGAAAAGAAGG
GTGAAGCAAATCAGCTGTCGAATAAGTTCTTGTACCCTTTGGTGGACCCGAACAGCCAATCTGGAAAAGG
GACAGCATCATCAGGGCGGAAGCCTCGGTGGTATAACTTGAAGATTGCTGGAGACCCTTCGTGGGAAGAG
GAAAAGAAAAAGTGGGAGGAAGATAAGAAGAAGGACCCACTTGCCAAAATTCTCGGCAAACTTGCCGAAT
ATGGATTGATACCGCTGTTCATCCCCTTTACGGATTCTAACGAACCCATCGTTAAAGAAATCAAGTGGAT
GGAAAAATCTCGCAATCAGTCCGTCCGGAGGCTGGACAAAGATATGTTTATACAAGCTTTGGAACGCTTT
CTCTCGTGGGAGTCGTGGAATCTTAAGGTCAAAGAAGAGTATGAAAAGGTCGAGAAGGAACACAAGACAC
TGGAGGAGAGGATTAAGGAAGACATTCAAGCATTCAAGTCACTGGAGCAATACGAAAAGGAACGGCAGGA
GCAATTGCTTCGCGACACGCTCAATACCAATGAATATAGGCTTTCCAAGAGGGGCCTGAGAGGATGGCGG
GAAATAATCCAGAAATGGCTCAAGATGGACGAGAATGAACCTTCAGAAAAATATCTCGAGGTTTTTAAAG
ATTACCAAAGGAAACATCCACGCGAGGCAGGGGATTACAGCGTGTACGAGTTTCTCTCCAAGAAGGAAAA
CCATTTTATCTGGCGCAATCATCCCGAATACCCGTACCTCTATGCGACGTTCTGCGAAATAGACAAAAAG
AAAAAAGATGCTAAGCAACAAGCGACTTTCACACTTGCAGATCCCATAAATCACCCATTGTGGGTGCGGT
TTGAAGAAAGGTCGGGCTCTAACCTCAATAAGTACAGAATTTTGACGGAGCAGTTGCACACAGAAAAGCT
GAAGAAGAAGTTGACGGTTCAGCTGGATCGCCTTATCTACCCAACCGAGTCTGGTGGCTGGGAAGAGAAG
GGGAAAGTCGACATAGTGTTGCTGCCATCTAGGCAGTTCTATAACCAGATTTTTCTCGATATAGAAGAAA
AGGGTAAACATGCATTTACGTATAAAGACGAGTCCATAAAGTTTCCACTGAAAGGAACACTTGGCGGCGC
AAGGGTGCAGTTTGATCGGGACCACCTTCGCAGGTACCCCCACAAGGTTGAAAGTGGAAACGTTGGACGG
ATCTATTTTAATATGACCGTCAACATAGAACCCACAGAATCCCCTGTTTCCAAATCCCTGAAAATACACC
GGGACGATTTTCCTAAATTTGTGAACTTTAAACCGAAGGAGTTGACCGAGTGGATAAAGGACAGTAAAGG
GAAAAAGCTGAAGTCCGGTATCGAAAGCCTGGAGATTGGGCTCAGAGTTATGTCGATAGCGCTGGGTCAA
AGGCAGGCAGCAGCCGCCTCTATATTTGAGGTCGTGGACCAGAAGCCCGACATTGAAGGTAAACTGTTCT
TTCCGATTAAGGGGACGGAACTCTACGCAGTCCATCGCGCCTCCTTCAATATAAAGCTGCCGGGCGAAAC
ACTGGTTAAATCACGCGAGGTTTTGCGCAAAGCGCGGGAAGACAACCTGAAACTCATGAATCAAAAGCTC
AATTTCCTGCGCAATGTGTTGCACTTCCAGCAGTTTGAGGATATTACCGAAAGAGAGAAAAGGGTTACAA
AATGGATATCCCGGCAAGAAAACTCTGATGTTCCGCTGGTTTACCAGGATGAGCTTATACAGATTAGGGA
ACTTATGTATAAACCTTACAAAGATTGGGTTGCATTCCTCAAGCAGCTGCATAAGAGACTTGAAGTCGAG
ATCGGCAAAGAAGTCAAACACTGGCGCAAGAGCCTGAGCGATGGTCGGAAAGGGTTGTACGGAATCAGTT
TGAAAAATATCGACGAAATAGATAGAACCAGGAAATTTTTGTTGCGCTGGTCACTGAGACCAACGGAACC
GGGAGAAGTCAGAAGGTTGGAGCCAGGCCAGAGATTTGCAATTGACCAGCTGAACCATCTGAATGCACTG
AAAGAGGACAGATTGAAGAAGATGGCGAATACGATTATTATGCATGCTTTGGGTTATTGTTACGACGTTA
GGAAGAAGAAATGGCAGGCCAAGAACCCTGCGTGCCAAATCATCCTGTTCGAAGATCTGAGTAACTACAA
TCCGTATGAAGAAAGGAGTCGCTTCGAGAACAGTAAACTGATGAAATGGTCCCGGCGCGAGATACCACGC
CAAGTTGCGCTTCAAGGGGAAATATACGGGCTTCAAGTTGGGGAAGTTGGAGCGCAGTTTTCTAGCCGGT
TCCACGCCAAGACAGGGTCCCCGGGTATAAGGTGCAGTGTGGTGACGAAAGAAAAGTTGCAGGATAATAG
ATTCTTTAAAAATCTTCAACGGGAAGGGCGCCTGACGCTTGACAAGATTGCAGTGTTGAAAGAGGGGGAT
TTGTACCCCGATAAAGGCGGGGAGAAGTTCATTTCTTTGTCGAAGGACCGCAAGTTGGTTACGACGCATG
CAGACATTAACGCAGCACAAAATCTGCAAAAAAGATTCTGGACTCGGACGCATGGTTTTTACAAGGTTTA
CTGTAAAGCATATCAAGTCGATGGTCAGACGGTTTACATTCCCGAATCTAAAGATCAGAAACAGAAAATC
ATTGAGGAGTTCGGTGAAGGTTACTTTATACTCAAGGACGGTGTTTACGAATGGGGTAATGCTGGTAAAC
TGAAAATTAAGAAGGGGTCCTCCAAGCAATCATCTTCTGAGCTCGTCGACAGCGACATCCTTAAGGATAG
CTTCGATCTTGCCTCTGAGCTCAAGGGAGAAAAGTTGATGCTGTATCGCGATCCTAGTGGAAATGTCTTT
CCCTCAGATAAATGGATGGCAGCAGGTGTGTTCTTCGGGAAATTGGAACGCATACTGATATCAAAACTGA
CCAATCAATACTCTATATCTACTATTGAAGACGATTCAAGTAAGCAATCGATGAAGCGTCCTGCTGCCAC
CAAAAAGGCCGGACAGGCTAAGAAAAAGAAGGGAGACGGCTCTGGATCGGGGTCGGGTTCTGGCTCAGTC
GACCTTGATCTTGACCTCGAACTCAGACTTGGATTTGCTCTCGATCTCGACCTTGAACTTAGACTCGGAT
TTGCTCTTGACCTCGATCTTGAGCTTAGACTCGGATTCGCTTAGGACGTCGGCGGCCGCCGACGTCCGAT
CGTTCAAACATTTGGCAATAAAGTTTCTTAAGATTGAATCCTGTTGCCGGTCTTGCGATGATTATCATAT
AATTTCTGTTGAATTACGTTAAGCATGTAATAATTAACATGTAATGCATGACGTTATTTATGAGATGGGT
TTTTATGATTAGAGTCCCGCAATTATACATTTAATACGCGATAGAAAACAAAATATAGCGCGCAAACTAG
GATAAATTATCGCGCGCGGTGTCATCTATGTTACTAGATCGGGAATTGATCCCCCCTCGACAGCTTCCGG
AAAGGGCGAATTCGCAACTTTGTATACAAAAGTTGAACGAGAAACGTAAAATGATATAAATATCAATATA
TTAAATTAGATTTTGCATAAAAAACAGACTACATAATACTGTAAAACACAACATATCCAGTCACTATGCC
ATCCAGCTGATATCCCCTATAGTGAGTCGTATTACATGGTCATAGCTGTTTCCTGGCAGCTCTGGCCCGT
GTCTCAAAATCTCTGATGTTACATTGCACAAGATAAAAATATATCATCATGCCTCCTCTGGACCAGCCAG
GACAGAAATGCCTCGACTTCGCTGCTACCCAAGGTTGCCGGGTGACGCACACCGTGGAAACGGATGAAGG
CACGAACCCAGTGGACATAAGCCTGTTCGGTTCGTAAGCTGTAATGCAAGTAGCGTATGCGCTCACGCAA
CTGGTCCAGAACCTTGACCGAACGCAGCGGTGGTAACGGCGCAGTGGCGGTTTTCATGGCTTGTTATGAC
TGTTTTTTTGGGGTACAGTCTATGCCTCGGGCATCCAAGCAGCAAGCGCGTTACGCCGTGGGTCGATGTT
TGATGTTATGGAGCAGCAACGATGTTACGCAGCAGGGCAGTCGCCCTAAAACAAAGTTAAACATTATGAG
GGAAGCGGTGATCGCCGAAGTATCGACTCAACTATCAGAGGTAGTTGGCGTCATCGAGCGCCATCTCGAA
CCGACGTTGCTGGCCGTACATTTGTACGGCTCCGCAGTGGATGGCGGCCTGAAGCCACACAGTGATATTG
ATTTGCTGGTTACGGTGACCGTAAGGCTTGATGAAACAACGCGGCGAGCTTTGATCAACGACCTTTTGGA
AACTTCGGCTTCCCCTGGAGAGAGCGAGATTCTCCGCGCTGTAGAAGTCACCATTGTTGTGCACGACGAC
ATCATTCCGTGGCGTTATCCAGCTAAGCGCGAACTGCAATTTGGAGAATGGCAGCGCAATGACATTCTTG
CAGGTATCTTCGAGCCAGCCACGATCGACATTGATCTGGCTATCTTGCTGACAAAAGCAAGAGAACATAG
CGTTGCCTTGGTAGGTCCAGCGGCGGAGGAACTCTTTGATCCGGTTCCTGAACAGGATCTATTTGAGGCG
CTAAATGAAACCTTAACGCTATGGAACTCGCCGCCCGACTGGGCTGGCGATGAGCGAAATGTAGTGCTTA
CGTTGTCCCGCATTTGGTACAGCGCAGTAACCGGCAAAATCGCGCCGAAGGATGTCGCTGCCGACTGGGC
AATGGAGCGCCTGCCGGCCCAGTATCAGCCCGTCATACTTGAAGCTAGACAGGCTTATCTTGGACAAGAA
GAAGATCGCTTGGCCTCGCGCGCAGATCAGTTGGAAGAATTTGTCCACTACGTGAAAGGCGAGATCACCA
AGGTAGTCGGCAAATAACCCTCGAGCCACCCATGACCAAAATCCCTTAACGTGAGTTACGCGTCGTTCCA
CTGAGCGTCAGACCCCGTAGAAAAGATCAAAGGATCTTCTTGAGATCCTTTTTTTCTGCGCGTAATCTGC
TGCTTGCAAACAAAAAAACCACCGCTACCAGCGGTGGTTTGTTTGCCGGATCAAGAGCTACCAACTCTTT
TTCCGAAGGTAACTGGCTTCAGCAGAGCGCAGATACCAAATACTGTTCTTCTAGTGTAGCCGTAGTTAGG
CCACCACTTCAAGAACTCTGTAGCACCGCCTACATACCTCGCTCTGCTAATCCTGTTACCAGTGGCTGCT
GCCAGTGGCGATAAGTCGTGTCTTACCGGGTTGGACTCAAGACGATAGTTACCGGATAAGGCGCAGCGGT
CGGGCTGAACGGGGGGTTCGTGCACACAGCCCAGCTTGGAGCGAACG
Features (pLannotate 1.2.2; 12 found; start..end, strand, type, name):
    414..506     +  CDS            lacI (fragment): lac repressor; lacI; The lac repressor binds to the lac operator to inhibit transcription in E. coli. This inhibition can be relieved by adding lactose or isopropyl-β-D-thiogalactopyranoside (IPTG).
    561..588     -  terminator     rrnB T2 terminator: transcription terminator T2 from the E. coli rrnB gene
    642..678     -  CDS            lacZα (fragment): LacZα fragment of β-galactosidase; lacZ fragment
    694..793     +  protein_bind   attL1: mutant version of attL; recombination site for the Gateway® LR reaction LR Clonase™
   1342..1358    -  intron         β-globin intron (fragment): internally truncated intron from human β-globin
   4408..4660    +  terminator     NOS terminator: nopaline synthase terminator and poly(A) signal
   4705..4828    +  protein_bind   attR5: mutant version of attR; recombination site for the Gateway® LR reaction LR Clonase™
   4846..4864    -  promoter       T7 promoter: promoter for bacteriophage T7 RNA polymerase
   5054..5077    +  promoter       Pc promoter (fragment): intI1 (promoter lies within the coding sequence); class 1 integron promoter
   5253..5309    +  CDS            GmR (fragment): gentamycin acetyltransferase; aacC1; confers resistance to gentamycin
   5316..6107    +  CDS            SmR: aminoglycoside adenylyltransferase (Murphy, 1985); aadA; confers resistance to spectinomycin and streptomycin
   6200..231     +  rep_origin     ori (across the origin): high-copy-number ColE1/pMB1/pBR322/pUC origin of replication
