[The description below was written by a language model from this plasmid's Addgene catalogue record and pLannotate feature annotations shown in this document.]
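Description:
pYPQ291-D573A-SRDX is a Gateway entry clone built on the pYPQ167 backbone for assembling plant CRISPR-Cas12b expression vectors. It is maintained in E. coli as a high-copy plasmid through a ColE1/pUC-type origin and selected with spectinomycin via the aadA (SmR) aminoglycoside adenylyltransferase gene. The catalogue lists the total size as 6,725 bp, whereas the sequenced record used for annotation is 6,557 nt; the record does not explain this difference.

The payload is a rice codon-optimized Cas12b from Bacillus thermoamylovorans (BthCas12b) carrying a D573A substitution and fused to SRDX, a short plant transcriptional repression motif. Given the repressor fusion, the mutation is presumably intended to disable nuclease activity so that the protein acts as a guide-RNA-targeted repressor, although the record does not state this explicitly. The automated annotation does not label the Cas12b coding sequence itself, which presumably occupies the large unannotated interval between attL1 and the NOS terminator; the tiny "β-globin intron" hit within that region is likely a spurious match. The NOS terminator supplies the plant polyadenylation signal. No promoter is annotated upstream of the insert, consistent with an entry clone whose promoter comes from the destination vector.

The cassette is flanked by attL1 and attR5 sites, the arrangement used in multisite Gateway LR reactions, so it can be combined with a second, compatible entry clone (typically one carrying the guide RNA expression unit) and a destination vector. The remaining annotations (lacI, lacZα and GmR fragments, rrnB T2 terminator, T7 promoter, Pc promoter fragment) are backbone remnants. The associated work concerns Cas12b-based plant genome engineering.
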