Addgene plasmid #129683: pYPQ291-D573A-SRDX
Purpose: Gateway entry clone for CRISPR-Cas12b systems
Depositing lab: Yiping Qi. Depositing organization: University of Maryland, College Park. Publication: CRISPR-Cas12b enables efficient plant genome engineering. Ming M, Ren Q, Pan C, He Y, Zhang Y, Liu S, Zhong Z, Wang J, Malzahn AA, Wu J, Zheng X, Zhang Y, Qi Y. Nat Plants. 2020 Mar;6(3):202-208. doi: 10.1038/s41477-020-0614-6. Epub 2020 Mar 9. PubMed 32170285.
Backbone
  Vector backbone: pYPQ167
  Total vector size (bp): 6725
  Vector type: Plant Expression, CRISPR ; Gateway compatible BthCas12b entry clone
Growth in bacteria
  Bacterial resistance: Spectinomycin, 50 μg/mL
  Growth temperature: 37°C
  Growth strain: DH5alpha
  Copy number: High Copy
Gene/Insert
  Gene/Insert name: BthCas12b-SRDX
  Species: Bacillus thermoamylovorans
  Mutation: D573A; BthCas12b is rice codon optimized
Terms and licenses: Academic/Nonprofit Terms; Industry Terms: Not Available to Industry
How to cite: pYPQ291-D573A-SRDX was a gift from Yiping Qi (Addgene plasmid # 129683 ; http://n2t.net/addgene:129683 ; RRID:Addgene_129683)
